Addgene plasmid #59569: pTK312
Purpose: TC-83 I-SceI T7 5'UTR (A3G) P1234 (nsP2 Q739L) SGP XbaI attB1 Kozak EGFP ochre attB2 AscI (truncated E1) 3'UTR Poly A I-SceI
Depositing lab: Ron Weiss. Depositing organization: Massachusetts Institute of Technology. Publication: Mammalian synthetic circuits with RNA binding proteins for RNA-only delivery. Wroblewska L, Kitada T, Endo K, Siciliano V, Stillo B, Saito H, Weiss R. Nat Biotechnol. 2015 Aug 3. doi: 10.1038/nbt.3301. PubMed 26237515.
Backbone
  Vector backbone: SIN
Growth in bacteria
  Bacterial resistance: Ampicillin, 100 μg/mL
  Growth temperature: 37°C
  Growth strain: DH5alpha
  Copy number: Unknown
Gene/Insert
  Gene/Insert name: SGP XbaI attB1 Kozak EGFP ochre attB2 AscI
Terms and licenses: Academic/Nonprofit Terms; Industry Terms: Not Available to Industry
How to cite: pTK312 was a gift from Ron Weiss (Addgene plasmid # 59569 ; http://n2t.net/addgene:59569 ; RRID:Addgene_59569)
