[The description below was written by a language model from this plasmid's Addgene catalogue record and pLannotate feature annotations shown in this document.]
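Description:
pTK312 is a 10,586-bp bacterial plasmid that encodes a self-amplifying RNA replicon derived from the TC-83 strain of Venezuelan equine encephalitis virus (VEEV), with EGFP as the reporter payload. It is propagated in E. coli through a high-copy ColE1/pUC-type origin and selected with ampicillin via the bla gene and its native promoter. The catalogue lists the backbone as "SIN", which normally denotes Sindbis virus. However, the purpose line names TC-83 and the annotated viral coding regions match VEEV proteins, so the replicon sequence itself appears to be VEEV-derived.

A T7 promoter, annotated as a fragment because it spans the numbering origin of the circular sequence, sits immediately upstream of the viral 5'UTR and allows the replicon RNA to be made by in vitro transcription. The 5'UTR carries an A3G change. The large open reading frame that follows encodes the nonstructural polyprotein P1234 (nsP1–nsP4), the viral RNA-dependent RNA replicase, here with a Q739L substitution in nsP2. Downstream, the viral subgenomic promoter (SGP) drives the reporter in place of the structural genes. The reporter is a Kozak-EGFP cassette ending in an ochre stop codon, flanked by Gateway attB1 and attB2 sites and by XbaI and AscI sites. A truncated remnant of the E1 glycoprotein coding region, the viral 3'UTR and a poly(A) tract complete the replicon, and I-SceI sites bracket the whole unit.

Once in mammalian cells, the transcribed RNA would translate its own replicase, copy itself and produce abundant subgenomic EGFP message. The associated publication concerns mammalian synthetic circuits delivered purely as RNA, so the construct fits use as a fluorescent replicon reporter in that setting.
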