Features (pLannotate 1.2.2; 9 found; start..end, strand, type, name):
     45..7523    +  CDS            POLN_EEVVT: Experimental evidence at protein level: Swiss-Prot protein existence level 1. [RNA-directed RNA polymerase nsP4]: RNA dependent RNA polymerase (By similarity). Replicates genomic and antigenomic RNA by recognizing replications specific signals. The early replication complex formed by the polyproteins P123/P123' and nsP4 synthesizes minus-strand RNAs (By similarity). The late replication complex composed of fully processed nsP1-nsP4 is responsible for the production of genomic and subgenomic plus-strand RNAs (By similarity). From Venezuelan equine encephalitis virus (strain Trinidad donkey) (VE
   7568..7592    +  protein_bind   attB1: mutant version of attB; recombination site for the Gateway® BP reaction BP Clonase™
   7599..8318    +  CDS            EGFP: the original enhanced GFP (Yang et al., 1996) mammalian codon-optimized
   8319..8343    -  protein_bind   attB2: mutant version of attB; recombination site for the Gateway® BP reaction BP Clonase™
   8331..8561    +  CDS            POLS_EEVV8 (fragment): Experimental evidence at protein level: Swiss-Prot protein existence level 1. [Spike glycoprotein E1]: Class II viral fusion protein. Fusion activity is inactive as long as E1 is bound to E2 in mature virion. After virus attachment to target cell and endocytosis, acidification of the endosome would induce dissociation of E1/E2 heterodimer and concomitant trimerization of the E1 subunits. This E1 trimer is fusion active, and promotes release of viral nucleocapsid in cytoplasm after endosome and viral membrane fusion. Efficient fusion requires the presence of cholesterol and sphingolipid in the
   8796..9384    -  rep_origin     ori: high-copy-number ColE1/pMB1/pBR322/pUC origin of replication
   9555..10415   -  CDS            AmpR: β-lactamase; bla; confers resistance to ampicillin, carbenicillin, and related antibiotics
  10416..10520   -  promoter       AmpR promoter: bla
  10569..10586   +  promoter       T7 promoter (fragment): promoter for bacteriophage T7 RNA polymerase
>Addgene plasmid #59569 | pTK312 | depositor full sequence | sequence record 92974 | pTK312 sequence 10586 bps
ATGGGCGGCGCATGAGAGAAGCCCAGACCAATTACCTACCCAAAATGGAGAAAGTTCACGTTGACATCGA
GGAAGACAGCCCATTCCTCAGAGCTTTGCAGCGGAGCTTCCCGCAGTTTGAGGTAGAAGCCAAGCAGGTC
ACTGATAATGACCATGCTAATGCCAGAGCGTTTTCGCATCTGGCTTCAAAACTGATCGAAACGGAGGTGG
ACCCATCCGACACGATCCTTGACATTGGAAGTGCGCCCGCCCGCAGAATGTATTCTAAGCACAAGTATCA
TTGTATCTGTCCGATGAGATGTGCGGAAGATCCGGACAGATTGTATAAGTATGCAACTAAGCTGAAGAAA
AACTGTAAGGAAATAACTGATAAGGAATTGGACAAGAAAATGAAGGAGCTCGCCGCCGTCATGAGCGACC
CTGACCTGGAAACTGAGACTATGTGCCTCCACGACGACGAGTCGTGTCGCTACGAAGGGCAAGTCGCTGT
TTACCAGGATGTATACGCGGTTGACGGACCGACAAGTCTCTATCACCAAGCCAATAAGGGAGTTAGAGTC
GCCTACTGGATAGGCTTTGACACCACCCCTTTTATGTTTAAGAACTTGGCTGGAGCATATCCATCATACT
CTACCAACTGGGCCGACGAAACCGTGTTAACGGCTCGTAACATAGGCCTATGCAGCTCTGACGTTATGGA
GCGGTCACGTAGAGGGATGTCCATTCTTAGAAAGAAGTATTTGAAACCATCCAACAATGTTCTATTCTCT
GTTGGCTCGACCATCTACCACGAGAAGAGGGACTTACTGAGGAGCTGGCACCTGCCGTCTGTATTTCACT
TACGTGGCAAGCAAAATTACACATGTCGGTGTGAGACTATAGTTAGTTGCGACGGGTACGTCGTTAAAAG
AATAGCTATCAGTCCAGGCCTGTATGGGAAGCCTTCAGGCTATGCTGCTACGATGCACCGCGAGGGATTC
TTGTGCTGCAAAGTGACAGACACATTGAACGGGGAGAGGGTCTCTTTTCCCGTGTGCACGTATGTGCCAG
CTACATTGTGTGACCAAATGACTGGCATACTGGCAACAGATGTCAGTGCGGACGACGCGCAAAAACTGCT
GGTTGGGCTCAACCAGCGTATAGTCGTCAACGGTCGCACCCAGAGAAACACCAATACCATGAAAAATTAC
CTTTTGCCCGTAGTGGCCCAGGCATTTGCTAGGTGGGCAAAGGAATATAAGGAAGATCAAGAAGATGAAA
GGCCACTAGGACTACGAGATAGACAGTTAGTCATGGGGTGTTGTTGGGCTTTTAGAAGGCACAAGATAAC
ATCTATTTATAAGCGCCCGGATACCCAAACCATCATCAAAGTGAACAGCGATTTCCACTCATTCGTGCTG
CCCAGGATAGGCAGTAACACATTGGAGATCGGGCTGAGAACAAGAATCAGGAAAATGTTAGAGGAGCACA
AGGAGCCGTCACCTCTCATTACCGCCGAGGACGTACAAGAAGCTAAGTGCGCAGCCGATGAGGCTAAGGA
GGTGCGTGAAGCCGAGGAGTTGCGCGCAGCTCTACCACCTTTGGCAGCTGATGTTGAGGAGCCCACTCTG
GAAGCCGATGTCGACTTGATGTTACAAGAGGCTGGGGCCGGCTCAGTGGAGACACCTCGTGGCTTGATAA
AGGTTACCAGCTACGATGGCGAGGACAAGATCGGCTCTTACGCTGTGCTTTCTCCGCAGGCTGTACTCAA
GAGTGAAAAATTATCTTGCATCCACCCTCTCGCTGAACAAGTCATAGTGATAACACACTCTGGCCGAAAA
GGGCGTTATGCCGTGGAACCATACCATGGTAAAGTAGTGGTGCCAGAGGGACATGCAATACCCGTCCAGG
ACTTTCAAGCTCTGAGTGAAAGTGCCACCATTGTGTACAACGAACGTGAGTTCGTAAACAGGTACCTGCA
CCATATTGCCACACATGGAGGAGCGCTGAACACTGATGAAGAATATTACAAAACTGTCAAGCCCAGCGAG
CACGACGGCGAATACCTGTACGACATCGACAGGAAACAGTGCGTCAAGAAAGAACTAGTCACTGGGCTAG
GGCTCACAGGCGAGCTGGTGGATCCTCCCTTCCATGAATTCGCCTACGAGAGTCTGAGAACACGACCAGC
CGCTCCTTACCAAGTACCAACCATAGGGGTGTATGGCGTGCCAGGATCAGGCAAGTCTGGCATCATTAAA
AGCGCAGTCACCAAAAAAGATCTAGTGGTGAGCGCCAAGAAAGAAAACTGTGCAGAAATTATAAGGGACG
TCAAGAAAATGAAAGGGCTGGACGTCAATGCCAGAACTGTGGACTCAGTGCTCTTGAATGGATGCAAACA
CCCCGTAGAGACCCTGTATATTGACGAAGCTTTTGCTTGTCATGCAGGTACTCTCAGAGCGCTCATAGCC
ATTATAAGACCTAAAAAGGCAGTGCTCTGCGGGGATCCCAAACAGTGCGGTTTTTTTAACATGATGTGCC
TGAAAGTGCATTTTAACCACGAGATTTGCACACAAGTCTTCCACAAAAGCATCTCTCGCCGTTGCACTAA
ATCTGTGACTTCGGTCGTCTCAACCTTGTTTTACGACAAAAAAATGAGAACGACGAATCCGAAAGAGACT
AAGATTGTGATTGACACTACCGGCAGTACCAAACCTAAGCAGGACGATCTCATTCTCACTTGTTTCAGAG
GGTGGGTGAAGCAGTTGCAAATAGATTACAAAGGCAACGAAATAATGACGGCAGCTGCCTCTCAAGGGCT
GACCCGTAAAGGTGTGTATGCCGTTCGGTACAAGGTGAATGAAAATCCTCTGTACGCACCCACCTCAGAA
CATGTGAACGTCCTACTGACCCGCACGGAGGACCGCATCGTGTGGAAAACACTAGCCGGCGACCCATGGA
TAAAAACACTGACTGCCAAGTACCCTGGGAATTTCACTGCCACGATAGAGGAGTGGCAAGCAGAGCATGA
TGCCATCATGAGGCACATCTTGGAGAGACCGGACCCTACCGACGTCTTCCAGAATAAGGCAAACGTGTGT
TGGGCCAAGGCTTTAGTGCCGGTGCTGAAGACCGCTGGCATAGACATGACCACTGAACAATGGAACACTG
TGGATTATTTTGAAACGGACAAAGCTCACTCAGCAGAGATAGTATTGAACCAACTATGCGTGAGGTTCTT
TGGACTCGATCTGGACTCCGGTCTATTTTCTGCACCCACTGTTCCGTTATCCATTAGGAATAATCACTGG
GATAACTCCCCGTCGCCTAACATGTACGGGCTGAATAAAGAAGTGGTCCGTCAGCTCTCTCGCAGGTACC
CACAACTGCCTCGGGCAGTTGCCACTGGAAGAGTCTATGACATGAACACTGGTACACTGCGCAATTATGA
TCCGCGCATAAACCTAGTACCTGTAAACAGAAGACTGCCTCATGCTTTAGTCCTCCACCATAATGAACAC
CCACAGAGTGACTTTTCTTCATTCGTCAGCAAATTGAAGGGCAGAACTGTCCTGGTGGTCGGGGAAAAGT
TGTCCGTCCCAGGCAAAATGGTTGACTGGTTGTCAGACCGGCCTGAGGCTACCTTCAGAGCTCGGCTGGA
TTTAGGCATCCCAGGTGATGTGCCCAAATATGACATAATATTTGTTAATGTGAGGACCCCATATAAATAC
CATCACTATCAGCAGTGTGAAGACCATGCCATTAAGCTTAGCATGTTGACCAAGAAAGCTTGTCTGCATC
TGAATCCCGGCGGAACCTGTGTCAGCATAGGTTATGGTTACGCTGACAGGGCCAGCGAAAGCATCATTGG
TGCTATAGCGCGGCTGTTCAAGTTTTCCCGGGTATGCAAACCGAAATCCTCACTTGAAGAGACGGAAGTT
CTGTTTGTATTCATTGGGTACGATCGCAAGGCCCGTACGCACAATCCTTACAAGCTTTCATCAACCTTGA
CCAACATTTATACAGGTTCCAGACTCCACGAAGCCGGATGTGCACCCTCATATCATGTGGTGCGAGGGGA
TATTGCCACGGCCACCGAAGGAGTGATTATAAATGCTGCTAACAGCAAAGGACAACCTGGCGGAGGGGTG
TGCGGAGCGCTGTATAAGAAATTCCCGGAAAGCTTCGATTTACAGCCGATCGAAGTAGGAAAAGCGCGAC
TGGTCAAAGGTGCAGCTAAACATATCATTCATGCCGTAGGACCAAACTTCAACAAAGTTTCGGAGGTTGA
AGGTGACAAACAGTTGGCAGAGGCTTATGAGTCCATCGCTAAGATTGTCAACGATAACAATTACAAGTCA
GTAGCGATTCCACTGTTGTCCACCGGCATCTTTTCCGGGAACAAAGATCGACTAACCCAATCATTGAACC
ATTTGCTGACAGCTTTAGACACCACTGATGCAGATGTAGCCATATACTGCAGGGACAAGAAATGGGAAAT
GACTCTCAAGGAAGCAGTGGCTAGGAGAGAAGCAGTGGAGGAGATATGCATATCCGACGACTCTTCAGTG
ACAGAACCTGATGCAGAGCTGGTGAGGGTGCATCCGAAGAGTTCTTTGGCTGGAAGGAAGGGCTACAGCA
CAAGCGATGGCAAAACTTTCTCATATTTGGAAGGGACCAAGTTTCACCAGGCGGCCAAGGATATAGCAGA
AATTAATGCCATGTGGCCCGTTGCAACGGAGGCCAATGAGCAGGTATGCATGTATATCCTCGGAGAAAGC
ATGAGCAGTATTAGGTCGAAATGCCCCGTCGAAGAGTCGGAAGCCTCCACACCACCTAGCACGCTGCCTT
GCTTGTGCATCCATGCCATGACTCCAGAAAGAGTACAGCGCCTAAAAGCCTCACGTCCAGAACAAATTAC
TGTGTGCTCATCCTTTCCATTGCCGAAGTATAGAATCACTGGTGTGCAGAAGATCCAATGCTCCCAGCCT
ATATTGTTCTCACCGAAAGTGCCTGCGTATATTCATCCAAGGAAGTATCTCGTGGAAACACCACCGGTAG
ACGAGACTCCGGAGCCATCGGCAGAGAACCAATCCACAGAGGGGACACCTGAACAACCACCACTTATAAC
CGAGGATGAGACCAGGACTAGAACGCCTGAGCCGATCATCATCGAAGAGGAAGAAGAGGATAGCATAAGT
TTGCTGTCAGATGGCCCGACCCACCAGGTGCTGCAAGTCGAGGCAGACATTCACGGGCCGCCCTCTGTAT
CTAGCTCATCCTGGTCCATTCCTCATGCATCCGACTTTGATGTGGACAGTTTATCCATACTTGACACCCT
GGAGGGAGCTAGCGTGACCAGCGGGGCAACGTCAGCCGAGACTAACTCTTACTTCGCAAAGAGTATGGAG
TTTCTGGCGCGACCGGTGCCTGCGCCTCGAACAGTATTCAGGAACCCTCCACATCCCGCTCCGCGCACAA
GAACACCGTCACTTGCACCCAGCAGGGCCTGCTCGAGAACCAGCCTAGTTTCCACCCCGCCAGGCGTGAA
TAGGGTGATCACTAGAGAGGAGCTCGAGGCGCTTACCCCGTCACGCACTCCTAGCAGGTCGGTCTCGAGA
ACCAGCCTGGTCTCCAACCCGCCAGGCGTAAATAGGGTGATTACAAGAGAGGAGTTTGAGGCGTTCGTAG
CACAACAACAATGACGGTTTGATGCGGGTGCATACATCTTTTCCTCCGACACCGGTCAAGGGCATTTACA
ACAAAAATCAGTAAGGCAAACGGTGCTATCCGAAGTGGTGTTGGAGAGGACCGAATTGGAGATTTCGTAT
GCCCCGCGCCTCGACCAAGAAAAAGAAGAATTACTACGCAAGAAATTACAGTTAAATCCCACACCTGCTA
ACAGAAGCAGATACCAGTCCAGGAAGGTGGAGAACATGAAAGCCATAACAGCTAGACGTATTCTGCAAGG
CCTAGGGCATTATTTGAAGGCAGAAGGAAAAGTGGAGTGCTACCGAACCCTGCATCCTGTTCCTTTGTAT
TCATCTAGTGTGAACCGTGCCTTTTCAAGCCCCAAGGTCGCAGTGGAAGCCTGTAACGCCATGTTGAAAG
AGAACTTTCCGACTGTGGCTTCTTACTGTATTATTCCAGAGTACGATGCCTATTTGGACATGGTTGACGG
AGCTTCATGCTGCTTAGACACTGCCAGTTTTTGCCCTGCAAAGCTGCGCAGCTTTCCAAAGAAACACTCC
TATTTGGAACCCACAATACGATCGGCAGTGCCTTCAGCGATCCAGAACACGCTCCAGAACGTCCTGGCAG
CTGCCACAAAAAGAAATTGCAATGTCACGCAAATGAGAGAATTGCCCGTATTGGATTCGGCGGCCTTTAA
TGTGGAATGCTTCAAGAAATATGCGTGTAATAATGAATATTGGGAAACGTTTAAAGAAAACCCCATCAGG
CTTACTGAAGAAAACGTGGTAAATTACATTACCAAATTAAAAGGACCAAAAGCTGCTGCTCTTTTTGCGA
AGACACATAATTTGAATATGTTGCAGGACATACCAATGGACAGGTTTGTAATGGACTTAAAGAGAGACGT
GAAAGTGACTCCAGGAACAAAACATACTGAAGAACGGCCCAAGGTACAGGTGATCCAGGCTGCCGATCCG
CTAGCAACAGCGTATCTGTGCGGAATCCACCGAGAGCTGGTTAGGAGATTAAATGCGGTCCTGCTTCCGA
ACATTCATACACTGTTTGATATGTCGGCTGAAGACTTTGACGCTATTATAGCCGAGCACTTCCAGCCTGG
GGATTGTGTTCTGGAAACTGACATCGCGTCGTTTGATAAAAGTGAGGACGACGCCATGGCTCTGACCGCG
TTAATGATTCTGGAAGACTTAGGTGTGGACGCAGAGCTGTTGACGCTGATTGAGGCGGCTTTCGGCGAAA
TTTCATCAATACATTTGCCCACTAAAACTAAATTTAAATTCGGAGCCATGATGAAATCTGGAATGTTCCT
CACACTGTTTGTGAACACAGTCATTAACATTGTAATCGCAAGCAGAGTGTTGAGAGAACGGCTAACCGGA
TCACCATGTGCAGCATTCATTGGAGATGACAATATCGTGAAAGGAGTCAAATCGGACAAATTAATGGCAG
ACAGGTGCGCCACCTGGTTGAATATGGAAGTCAAGATTATAGATGCTGTGGTGGGCGAGAAAGCGCCTTA
TTTCTGTGGAGGGTTTATTTTGTGTGACTCCGTGACCGGCACAGCGTGCCGTGTGGCAGACCCCCTAAAA
AGGCTGTTTAAGCTTGGCAAACCTCTGGCAGCAGACGATGAACATGATGATGACAGGAGAAGGGCATTGC
ATGAAGAGTCAACACGCTGGAACCGAGTGGGTATTCTTTCAGAGCTGTGCAAGGCAGTAGAATCAAGGTA
TGAAACCGTAGGAACTTCCATCATAGTTATGGCCATGACTACTCTAGCTAGCAGTGTTAAATCATTCAGC
TACCTGAGAGGGGCCCCTATAACTCTCTACGGCTAACCTGAATGGACTACGACATAGTCTAGTCCGCCAA
GTCTAGAACAAGTTTGTACAAAAAAGCAGGCTGCCACCATGGTGAGCAAGGGCGAGGAGCTGTTCACCGG
GGTGGTGCCCATCCTGGTCGAGCTGGACGGCGACGTAAACGGCCACAAGTTCAGCGTGTCCGGCGAGGGC
GAGGGCGATGCCACCTACGGCAAGCTGACCCTGAAGTTCATCTGCACCACCGGCAAGCTGCCCGTGCCCT
GGCCCACCCTCGTGACCACCCTGACCTACGGCGTGCAGTGCTTCAGCCGCTACCCCGACCACATGAAGCA
GCACGACTTCTTCAAGTCCGCCATGCCCGAAGGCTACGTCCAGGAGCGCACCATCTTCTTCAAGGACGAC
GGCAACTACAAGACCCGCGCCGAGGTGAAGTTCGAGGGCGACACCCTGGTGAACCGCATCGAGCTGAAGG
GCATCGACTTCAAGGAGGACGGCAACATCCTGGGGCACAAGCTGGAGTACAACTACAACAGCCACAACGT
CTATATCATGGCCGACAAGCAGAAGAACGGCATCAAGGTGAACTTCAAGATCCGCCACAACATCGAGGAC
GGCAGCGTGCAGCTCGCCGACCACTACCAGCAGAACACCCCCATCGGCGACGGCCCCGTGCTGCTGCCCG
ACAACCACTACCTGAGCACCCAGTCCGCCCTGAGCAAAGACCCCAACGAGAAGCGCGATCACATGGTCCT
GCTGGAGTTCGTGACCGCCGCCGGGATCACTCTCGGCATGGACGAGCTGTACAAGTAAACCCAGCTTTCT
TGTACAAAGTGGTGGCGCGCCTATGTTACGTGCAAAGGTGATTGTCACCCCCCGAAAGACCATATTGTGA
CACACCCTCAGTATCACGCCCAAACATTTACAGCCGCGGTGTCAAAAACCGCGTGGACGTGGTTAACATC
CCTGCTGGGAGGATCAGCCGTAATTATTATAATTGGCTTGGTGCTGGCTACTATTGTGGCCATGTACGTG
CTGACCAACCAGAAACATAATTGAATACAGCAGCAATTGGCAAGCTGCTTACATAGAACTCGCGGCGATT
GGCATGCCGCCTTAAAATTTTTATTTTATTTTTCTTTTCTTTTCCGAATCGGATTTTGTTTTTAATATTT
CAAAAAAAAAAAAAAAAAAAAAAAAAAAAAAAAAAAAAAAATAGGGATAACAGGGTAATTGAGCAAAAGG
CCAGCAAAAGGCCAGGAACCGTAAAAAGGCCGCGTTGCTGGCGTTTTTCCATAGGCTCCGCCCCCCTGAC
GAGCATCACAAAAATCGACGCTCAAGTCAGAGGTGGCGAAACCCGACAGGACTATAAAGATACCAGGCGT
TTCCCCCTGGAAGCTCCCTCGTGCGCTCTCCTGTTCCGACCCTGCCGCTTACCGGATACCTGTCCGCCTT
TCTCCCTTCGGGAAGCGTGGCGCTTTCTCATAGCTCACGCTGTAGGTATCTCAGTTCGGTGTAGGTCGTT
CGCTCCAAGCTGGGCTGTGTGCACGAACCCCCCGTTCAGCCCGACCGCTGCGCCTTATCCGGTAACTATC
GTCTTGAGTCCAACCCGGTAAGACACGACTTATCGCCACTGGCAGCAGCCACTGGTAACAGGATTAGCAG
AGCGAGGTATGTAGGCGGTGCTACAGAGTTCTTGAAGTGGTGGCCTAACTACGGCTACACTAGAAGAACA
GTATTTGGTATCTGCGCTCTGCTGAAGCCAGTTACCTTCGGAAAAAGAGTTGGTAGCTCTTGATCCGGCA
AACAAACCACCGCTGGTAGCGGTGGTTTTTTTGTTTGCAAGCAGCAGATTACGCGCAGAAAAAAAGGATC
TCAAGAAGATCCTTTGATCTTTTCTACGGGGTCTGACGCTCAGTGGAACGAAAACTCACGTTAAGGGATT
TTGGTCATGAGATTATCAAAAAGGATCTTCACCTAGATCCTTTTAAATTAAAAATGAAGTTTTAAATCAA
TCTAAAGTATATATGAGTAAACTTGGTCTGACAGTTACCAATGCTTAATCAGTGAGGCACCTATCTCAGC
GATCTGTCTATTTCGTTCATCCATAGTTGCCTGACTCCCCGTCGTGTAGATAACTACGATACGGGAGGGC
TTACCATCTGGCCCCAGTGCTGCAATGATACCGCGAGACCCACGCTCACCGGCTCCAGATTTATCAGCAA
TAAACCAGCCAGCCGGAAGGGCCGAGCGCAGAAGTGGTCCTGCAACTTTATCCGCCTCCATCCAGTCTAT
TAATTGTTGCCGGGAAGCTAGAGTAAGTAGTTCGCCAGTTAATAGTTTGCGCAACGTTGTTGCCATTGCT
ACAGGCATCGTGGTGTCACGCTCGTCGTTTGGTATGGCTTCATTCAGCTCCGGTTCCCAACGATCAAGGC
GAGTTACATGATCCCCCATGTTGTGCAAAAAAGCGGTTAGCTCCTTCGGTCCTCCGATCGTTGTCAGAAG
TAAGTTGGCCGCAGTGTTATCACTCATGGTTATGGCAGCACTGCATAATTCTCTTACTGTCATGCCATCC
GTAAGATGCTTTTCTGTGACTGGTGAGTACTCAACCAAGTCATTCTGAGAATAGTGTATGCGGCGACCGA
GTTGCTCTTGCCCGGCGTCAATACGGGATAATACCGCGCCACATAGCAGAACTTTAAAAGTGCTCATCAT
TGGAAAACGTTCTTCGGGGCGAAAACTCTCAAGGATCTTACCGCTGTTGAGATCCAGTTCGATGTAACCC
ACTCGTGCACCCAACTGATCTTCAGCATCTTTTACTTTCACCAGCGTTTCTGGGTGAGCAAAAACAGGAA
GGCAAAATGCCGCAAAAAAGGGAATAAGGGCGACACGGAAATGTTGAATACTCATACTCTTCCTTTTTCA
ATATTATTGAAGCATTTATCAGGGTTATTGTCTCATGAGCGGATACATATTTGAATGTATTTAGAAAAAT
AAACAAATAGGGGTTCCGCGCACATTTCCCCGAAAAGTGCCACCTGACGTTAGGGATAACAGGGTAATTA
ATACGACTCACTATAG
