>Addgene plasmid #59569 | pTK312 | addgene partial sequence | sequence record 95555 | pQE-Fwd 5'-CCCGAAAAGTGCCACCTG-3'
CGACTCACTATAGATGGGCGGCGCATGAGAGAAGCCCAGACCAATTACCTACCCAAAATGGAGAAAGTTC
ACGTTGACATCGAGGAAGACAGCCCATTCCTCAGAGCTTTGCAGCGGAGCTTCCCGCAGTTTGAGGTAGA
AGCCAAGCAGGTCACTGATAATGACCATGCTAATGCCAGAGCGTTTTCGCATCTGGCTTCAAAACTGATC
GAAACGGAGGTGGACCCATCCGACACGATCCTTGACATTGGAAGTGCGCCCGCCCGCAGAATGTATTCTA
AGCACAAGTATCATTGTATCTGTCCGATGAGATGTGCGGAAGATCCGGACAGATTGTATAAGTATGCAAC
TAAGCTGAAGAAAAACTGTAAGGAAATAACTGATAAGGAATTGGACAAGAAAATGAAGGAGCTCGCCGCC
GTCATGAGCGACCCTGACCTGGAAACTGAGACTATGTGCCTCCACGACGACGAGTCGTGTCGCTACGAAG
GGCAAGTCGCTGTTTACCAGGATGTATACGCGGTTGACGGACCGACAAGTCTCTATCACCAAGCCAATAA
GGGAGTTAGAGTCGCCTACTGGATAGGCTTTGACACCACCCCTTTTATGTTTAAGAACTTGGCTGGAGCA
TATCCATCATACTCTACCAACTGGGCCGACGAAACCGTGTTAACGGCTCGTAACATAGGCCTATGCAGCT
CTGACGTTATGGAGCGGTCACGTAGAGGGATGTCCATTCTTAGAAAGAAGTATTTGAAACCATCCAACAA
TGTTCTATTCTCTGTTGGCTCGACCATCTACCACGAGAAGAGGGACTTACTGAGGAGCTGGCACCTGCCG
TCTGTATTTCACTTACGTGGCAAGCAA
