>Addgene plasmid #59569 | pTK312 | addgene partial sequence | sequence record 95625 | EGFP-N 5'-CGTCGCCGTCCAGCTCGACCAG-3'
CCTTGCTCACCATGGTGGCAGCCTGCTTTTTTGTACAAACTTGTTCTAGACTTGGCGGACTAGACTATGT
CGTAGTCCATTCAGGTTAGCCGTAGAGAGTTATAGGGGCCCCTCTCAGGTAGCTGAATGATTTAACACTG
CTAGCTAGAGTAGTCATGGCCATAACTATGATGGAAGTTCCTACGGTTTCATACCTTGATTCTACTGCCT
TGCACAGCTCTGAAAGAATACCCACTCGGTTCCAGCGTGTTGACTCTTCATGCAATGCCCTTCTCCTGTC
ATCATCATGTTCATCGTCTGCTGCCAGAGGTTTGCCAAGCTTAAACAGCCTTTTTAGGGGGTCTGCCACA
CGGCACGCTGTGCCGGTCACGGAGTCACACAAAATAAACCCTCCACAGAAATAAGGCGCTTTCTCGCCCA
CCACAGCATCTATAATCTTGACTTCCATATTCAACCAGGTGGCGCACCTGTCTGCCATTAATTTGTCCGA
TTTGACTCCTTTCACGATATTGTCATCTCCAATGAATGCTGCACATGGTGATCCGGTTAGCCGTTCTCTC
AACACTCTGCTTGCGATTACAATGTTAATGACTGTGTTCACAAACAGTGTGAGGAACATTCCAGATTTCA
TCATGGCTCCGAATTTAAATTTAGTTTTAGTGGGCAAATGTATTGATGAAATTTCGCCGAAAGCCGCCTC
AATCAGCGTCAACAGCTCTGCGTCCACACCTAAGTCTTCCAGAATCATTAACGCGGTCAGAGCCATGGCG
TCGTCCTCACTTTTATCAA
