>Addgene plasmid #59569 | pTK312 | addgene partial sequence | sequence record 96321 | nsP2-F 5'-atgcaaaccgaaatcctcac-3'
CGATCGCAAGGCCCGTACGCACAATCCTTACAAGCTTTCATCAACCTTGACCAACATTTATACAGGTTCC
AGACTCCACGAAGCCGGATGTGCACCCTCATATCATGTGGTGCGAGGGGATATTGCCACGGCCACCGAAG
GAGTGATTATAAATGCTGCTAACAGCAAAGGACAACCTGGCGGAGGGGTGTGCGGAGCGCTGTATAAGAA
ATTCCCGGAAAGCTTCGATTTACAGCCGATCGAAGTAGGAAAAGCGCGACTGGTCAAAGGTGCAGCTAAA
CATATCATTCATGCCGTAGGACCAAACTTCAACAAAGTTTCGGAGGTTGAAGGTGACAAACAGTTGGCAG
AGGCTTATGAGTCCATCGCTAAGATTGTCAACGATAACAATTACAAGTCAGTAGCGATTCCACTGTTGTC
CACCGGCATCTTTTCCGGGAACAAAGATCGACTAACCCAATCATTGAACCATTTGCTGACAGCTTTAGAC
ACCACTGATGCAGATGTAGCCATATACTGCAGGGACAAGAAATGGGAAATGACTCTCAAGGAAGCAGTGG
CTAGGAGAGAAGCAGTGGAGGAGATATGCATATCCGACGACTCTTCAGTGACAGAACCTGATGCAGAGCT
GGTGAGGGTGCATCCGAAGAGTTCTTTGGCTGGAAGGAAGGGCTACAGCACAAGCGATGGCAAAACTTTC
TCATATTTGGAAGGGACCAAGTTTCACCAGGCGGCCAAGGATATAGCAGAAATTAATGCCATGTGGCCCG
TTGCAACGGAGGCCAATGAGCAGGTATGCATGTATATCCTCGGAGAAAGCATGAGCAGTATTAGGTCGAA
ATGCCCCGTCGAAGAGTCGG
