>Addgene plasmid #59569 | pTK312 | addgene partial sequence | sequence record 96324 | EGFP-C 5'-CATGGTCCTGCTGGAGTTCGTG-3'
CAAGTAAACCCAGCTTTCTTGTACAAAGTGGTGGCGCGCCTATGTTACGTGCAAAGGTGATTGTCACCCC
CCGAAAGACCATATTGTGACACACCCTCAGTATCACGCCCAAACATTTACAGCCGCGGTGTCAAAAACCG
CGTGGACGTGGTTAACATCCCTGCTGGGAGGATCAGCCGTAATTATTATAATTGGCTTGGTGCTGGCTAC
TATTGTGGCCATGTACGTGCTGACCAACCAGAAACATAATTGAATACAGCAGCAATTGGCAAGCTGCTTA
CATAGAACTCGCGGCGATTGGCATGCCGCCTTAAAATTTTTATTTTATTTTTCTTTTCTTTTCCGAATCG
GATTTTGTTTTTAATATTTCAAAAAAAAAAAAAAAAAAAAAAAAAAAAAAAAAAAAAAAATAGGGATAAC
AGGGTAATTGAGCAAAAGGCCAGCAAAAGGCCAGGAACCGTAAAAAGGCCGCGTTGCTGGCGTTTTTCCA
TAGGCTCCGCCCCCCTGACGAGCATCACAAAAATCGACGCTCAAGTCAGAGGTGGCGAAACCCGACAGGA
CTATAAAGATACCAGGCGTTTCCCCCTGGAAGCTCCCTCGTGCGCTCTCCTGTTCCGACCCTGCCGCTTA
CCGGATACCTGTCCGCCTTTCTCCCTTCGGGAAGCGTGGCGCTTTCTCATAGCTCACGCTGTAGGTATCT
CAGTTCGGTGTAGGTCGTTCGCTCCAAGCTGGGCTGTGTGCACGAACCCCCCGTTCAGCCCGACCGCTGC
GCCTTATCCGGTAACTATCGTCTTGAGTCCAACCCGG
