>Addgene plasmid #59569 | pTK312 Sequencing Result | analyzer sequence | sequence record 98144
AGTGAGGATTTCGGTTTGCATACCCGGGAAAACTTGAACAGCCGCGCTATAGCACCAATGATGCTTTCGC
TGGCCCTGTCAGCGTAACCATAACCTATGCTGACACAGGTTCCGCCGGGATTCAGATGCAGACAAGCTTT
CTTGGTCAACATGCTAAGCTTAATGGCATGGTCTTCACACTGCTGATAGTGATGGTATTTATATGGGGTC
CTCACATTAACAAATATTATGTCATATTTGGGCACATCACCTGGGATGCCTAAATCCAGCCGAGCTCTGA
AGGTAGCCTCAGGCCGGTCTGACAACCAGTCAACCATTTTGCCTGGGACGGACAACTTTTCCCCGACCAC
CAGGACAGTTCTGCCCTTCAATTTGCTGACGAATGAAGAAAAGTCACTCTGTGGGTGTTCATTATGGTGG
AGGACTAAAGCATGAGGCAGTCTTCTGTTTACAGGTACTAGGTTTATGCGCGGATCATAATTGCGCAGTG
TACCAGTGTTCATGTCATAGACTCTTCCAGTGGCAACTGCCCGAGGCAGTTGTGGGTACCTGCGAGAGAG
CTGACGGACCACTTCTTTATTCAGCCCGTACATGTTAGGCGACGGGGAGTTATCCCAGTGATTATTCCTA
ATGGATAACGGAACAGTGGGTGCAGAAAATAGACCGGAGTCCAGATCGAGTCCAAAGAACCTCACGCATA
GTTGGTTCAATACTATCTCTGCTGAGTGAGCTTTGTCCGTTTCAAAATAATCCACAGTGTTCCATTGTTC
AGTGGTCATGTCTATGCCAGCGGTCTTCAGCACCGGCACTAA
